Addgene plasmid #145572: pGBW-m4046236
Purpose: Yeast Expression plasmid for SARS-CoV-2 ORF10 protein
Depositing lab: Ginkgo Bioworks & Benjie Chen. Depositing organization: Ginkgo Bioworks.
Backbone
  Vector backbone: AmpR; 2u URA3
  Backbone size w/o insert (bp): 4078
  Vector type: Yeast Expression
  Selectable markers: URA3
Growth in bacteria
  Bacterial resistance: Ampicillin, 100 μg/mL
  Growth temperature: 37°C
  Growth strain: DH5alpha
  Copy number: High Copy
Gene/Insert
  Gene/Insert name: SARS-CoV-2 ORF10 protein
  Species: S. cerevisiae (budding yeast); Severe acute respiratory syndrome coronavirus 2
  Insert size (bp): 110
  Mutation: wt
  Entrez Gene: ORF10 (a.k.a. GU280_gp11)
  Promoter: pGAL1
  Tag / fusion protein: Cleavable thrombin;3xFLAG (C terminal on backbone)
  Cloning method: Unknown
Resource information
  A portion of this plasmid was derived from a plasmid made by: GinkgoBioworks
Depositor comments: NCBI Reference Sequence: YP_009725255.1Created by gene synthesis with Not1 site.
How to cite: pGBW-m4046236 was a gift from Ginkgo Bioworks & Benjie Chen (Addgene plasmid # 145572 ; http://n2t.net/addgene:145572 ; RRID:Addgene_145572)
