[The description below was written by a language model from this plasmid's Addgene catalogue record and pLannotate feature annotations shown in this document.]
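Description:
pGBW-m4046236 is an E. coli–yeast shuttle plasmid for galactose-inducible expression of the SARS-CoV-2 ORF10 protein in Saccharomyces cerevisiae. In bacteria it replicates from a ColE1/pUC-type origin and is selected with ampicillin through a β-lactamase gene that the annotation places downstream of a cat promoter. A rop coding sequence is also annotated next to AmpR, although the catalogue lists the plasmid as high copy. Short phage T3 and T7 early terminators and a tonB terminator flank the bacterial modules, presumably insulating them from read-through transcription. In yeast, the 2μ origin supports multicopy episomal maintenance, and URA3 with its own promoter provides selection in ura3 auxotrophic strains. URA3 also allows counterselection with 5-FOA.

The expression cassette consists of the GAL1 promoter, the small wild-type ORF10 insert (about 110 bp, made by gene synthesis), a C-terminal thrombin-cleavable 3xFLAG tag supplied by the backbone, and the CYC1 terminator. GAL1 is regulated by Gal4, so transcription is induced by galactose and repressed by glucose, which gives controlled production of the viral protein. The feature table does not annotate ORF10 as a coding sequence. Instead, the region between the promoter and the tag is flagged as a coronavirus 3′ UTR pseudoknot, which probably reflects sequence similarity to this part of the viral genome rather than a separate functional element. Only a fragment of the 3xFLAG sequence is detected by the annotation.

The FLAG epitope allows detection or affinity capture of the protein, and the thrombin site allows the tag to be removed afterwards. The record gives the purpose only as yeast expression of ORF10.
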