Features (pLannotate 1.2.2; 14 found; start..end, strand, type, name):
     25..466     +  promoter       GAL1 promoter: S. cerevisiae GAL1; inducible promoter, regulated by Gal4
    522..581     +  ncRNA          Corona pk3: Accession: RF00165 - Coronavirus 3' UTR pseudoknot
    609..626     +  CDS            3xFLAG (fragment): three tandem FLAG® epitope tags, followed by an enterokinase cleavage site
    704..876     +  terminator     CYC1 terminator (fragment): S. cerevisiae CYC1; transcription terminator for CYC1
    912..1088    +  promoter       URA3 promoter (fragment): S. cerevisiae URA3
   1089..1892    +  CDS            URA3: orotidine-5'-phosphate decarboxylase, required for uracil biosynthesis; S. cerevisiae URA3; yeast auxotrophic marker, counterselectable with 5-fluoroorotic acid (5-FOA)
   1975..2957    -  rep_origin     2μ ori: yeast 2μ plasmid origin of replication
   3035..3064    +  terminator     T3Te terminator: phage T3 early transcription terminator
   3086..3673    +  rep_origin     ori: high-copy-number ColE1/pMB1/pBR322/pUC origin of replication
   3685..3712    -  terminator     T7Te terminator: phage T7 early transcription terminator
   3736..3927    -  CDS            rop: Rop protein, which maintains plasmids at low copy number; rop
   3928..4788    -  CDS            AmpR: β-lactamase; bla; confers resistance to ampicillin, carbenicillin, and related antibiotics
   4789..4891    -  promoter       cat promoter: promoter of the E. coli cat gene encoding chloramphenicol acetyltransferase
   4892..4923    -  terminator     tonB terminator: bidirectional E. coli tonB-P14 transcription terminator
>Addgene plasmid #145572 | pGBW-m4046236 | depositor full sequence | sequence record 287749 | Full Sequence
GCGGCCGCTTGCTATATTGAAGTACGGATTAGAAGCCGCCGAGCGGGCGACAGCCCTCCGACGGAAGACT
CTCCTCCGTGCGTCCTCGTCTTCACCGGTCGCGTTCCTGAAACGCAGATGTGCCTCGCGCCGCACTGCTC
CGAACAATAAAGATTCTACAATACTAGCTTTTATGGTTATGAAGAGGAAAAATTGGCAGTAACCTGGCCC
CACAAACCTTCAAATTAACGAATCAAATTAACAACCATAGGATGATAATGCGATTAGTTTTTTAGCCTTA
TTTCTGGGGTAATTAATCAGCGAAGCGATGATTTTTGATCTATTAACAGATATATAAATGGAAAAGCTGC
ATAACCACTTTAACTAATACTTTCAACATTTTCAGTTTGTATTACTTCTTATTCAAATGTCATAAAAGTA
TCAACAAAAAATTGTTAATATACCTCTATACTTTAACGTCAAGGAGAAAAAACTATAATGGGCTATATAA
ACGTTTTCGCTTTTCCGTTTACGATATATAGTCTACTCTTGTGCAGAATGAATTCTCGTAACTACATAGC
ACAAGTAGATGTAGTTAACTTTAATCTCACACTCGTGCCGAGAGGTTCTGATTATAAAGATCATGATGGT
GATTATAAAGATCATGATATTGATTATAAAGATGATGATGATAAATAAACAGGCCCCTTTTCCTTTGTCG
ATATCATGTAATTAGTTATGTCACGCTTACATTCACGCCCTCCTCCCACATCCGCTCTAACCGAAAAGGA
AGGAGTTAGACAACCTGAAGTCTAGGTCCCTATTTATTTTTTTTAATAGTTATGTTAGTATTAAGAACGT
TATTTATATTTCAAATTTTTCTTTTTTTTCTGTACAAAGCGGCCGCCGAACCACTAGTGCACTGCAGTAC
ACGGTTTCCTTGAAATTTTTTTGATTCGGTAATCTCCGAACAGAAGGAAGAACGAAGGAAGGAGCACAGA
CTTAGATTGGTATATATACGCATATGTAGTGTTGAAGAAACATGAAATTGCCCAGTATTCTTAACCCAAC
TGCACAGAACAAAAACGTGCAGGAAACGAAGATAAATCATGTCGAAAGCTACATATAAGGAACGTGCTGC
TACTCATCCTAGTCCTGTTGCTGCCAAGCTATTTAATATCATGCACGAAAAGCAAACAAACTTGTGTGCT
TCATTGGATGTTCGTACCACCAAGGAATTACTGGAGTTAGTTGAAGCATTAGGTCCCAAAATTTGTTTAC
TAAAAACACATGTGGATATCTTGACTGATTTTTCCATGGAGGGCACAGTTAAGCCGCTAAAGGCATTATC
CGCCAAGTACAATTTTTTACTCTTCGAGGACAGAAAATTTGCTGACATTGGTAATACAGTCAAATTGCAG
TACTCTGCGGGTGTATACAGAATAGCAGAATGGGCAGACATTACGAATGCACACGGTGTGGTGGGCCCAG
GTATTGTTAGCGGTTTGAAGCAGGCGGCAGAAGAAGTAACAAAGGAACCTAGAGGCCTTTTGATGTTAGC
AGAATTGTCATGCAAGGGCTCCCTATCTACTGGAGAATATACTAAGGGTACTGTTGACATTGCGAAGAGC
GACAAAGATTTTGTTATCGGCTTTATTGCTCAAAGAGACATGGGTGGAAGAGATGAAGGTTACGATTGGT
TGATTATGACACCCGGTGTGGGTTTAGATGACAAGGGAGATGCATTGGGTCAACAGTATAGAACCGTGGA
TGATGTGGTTTCTACAGGATCTGACATTATTATTGTTGGAAGAGGACTATTTGCAAAGGGAAGGGATGCT
AAGGTAGAGGGTGAACGTTACAGAAAAGCAGGCTGGGAAGCATATTTGAGAAGATGCGGCCAGCAAAACT
AAAAAACTGTATTATAAGTAAATGCATGTATACTAAACTCACAAATTAGAGCTTCAATTTAATTATATCA
GTTATTACCCGAGTAACGAAGCATCTGTGCTTCATTTTGTAGAACAAAAATGCAACGCGAGAGCGCTAAT
TTTTCAAACAAAGAATCTGAGCTGCATTTTTACAGAACAGAAATGCAACGCGAAAGCGCTATTTTACCAA
CGAAGAATCTGTGCTTCATTTTTGTAAAACAAAAATGCAACGCGAGAGCGCTAATTTTTCAAACAAAGAA
TCTGAGCTGCATTTTTACAGAACAGAAATGCAACGCGAGAGCGCTATTTTACCAACAAAGAATCTATACT
TCTTTTTTGTTCTACAAAAATGCATCCCGAGAGCGCTATTTTTCTAACAAAGCATCTTAGATTACTTTTT
TTCTCCTTTGTGCGCTCTATAATGCAGTCTCTTGATAACTTTTTGCACTGTAGGTCCGTTAAGGTTAGAA
GAAGGCTACTTTGGTGTCTATTTTCTCTTCCATAAAAAAAGCCTGACTCCACTTCCCGCGTTTACTGATT
ACTAGCGAAGCTGCGGGTGCATTTTTTCAAGATAAAGGCATCCCCGATTATATTCTATACCGATGTGGAT
TGCGCATACTTTGTGAACAGAAAGTGATAGCGTTGATGATTCTTCATTGGTCAGAAAATTATGAACGGTT
TCTTCTATTTTGTCTCTATATACTACGTATAGGAAATGTTTACATTTTCGTATTGTTTTCGATTCACTCT
ATGAATAGTTCTTACTACAATTTTTTTGTCTAAAGAGTAATACTAGAGATAAACATAAAAAATGTAGAGG
TCGAGTTTAGATGCAAGTTCAAGGAGCGAAAGGTGGATGGGTAGGTTATATAGGGATATAGCACAGAGAT
ATATAGCAAAGAGATACTTTTGAGCAATGTTTGTGGAAGCGGTATTCGCAATATTTTAGTAGCTCGTTAC
AGTCCGGTGCGTTTTTGGTTTTTTGAAAGTGCGTCATCAGAGCGCTTTTGGTTTTCAAAAGCGCTCTGAA
GTTCCTATACTTTCTAGCTAGAGAATAGGAACTTCCCGAGCGGCCGCGTGTTACAAGCTTGACTCCAGCG
TAACTGGACTGCAATCAACTCACTGGCTCACCTTCACGGGTGGGCCTTTCTTCGGTAGAAAATCAAAGGA
TCTTCTTGAGATCCTTTTTTTCTGCGCGTAATCTGCTGCTTGCAAACAAAAAAACCACCGCTACCAGCGG
TGGTTTGTTTGCCGGATCAAGAGCTACCAACTCTTTTTCCGAGGTAACTGGCTTCAGCAGAGCGCAGATA
CCAAATACTGTTCTTCTAGTGTAGCCGTAGTTAGGCCACCACTTCAAGAACTCTGTAGCACCGCCTACAT
ACCTCGCTCTGCTAATCCTGTTACCAGTGGCTGCTGCCAGTGGCGATAAGTCGTGTCTTACCGGGTTGGA
CTCAAGACGATAGTTACCGGATAAGGCGCAGCGGTCGGGCTGAACGGGGGGTTCGTGCACACAGCCCAGC
TTGGAGCGAACGACCTACACCGAACTGAGATACCTACAGCGTGAGCTATGAGAAAGCGCCACGCTTCCCG
AAGGGAGAAAGGCGGACAGGTATCCGGTAAGCGGCAGGGTCGGAACAGGAGAGCGCACGAGGGAGCTTCC
AGGGGTAAACGCCTGGTATCTTTATAGTCCTGTCGGGTTTCGCCACCTCTGACTTGAGCATCGATTTTTG
TGATGCTCGTCAGGGGGGCGGAGCCTATGGAAAAACGCCAGCAACGCAGAAAGGCCCACCCGAAGGTGAG
CCAGGTGATTACATTTGGGCCCTCATCAGAGGTTTTCACCGTCATCACCGAAACGCGCGAGGCAGCTGCG
GTAAAGCTCATCAGCGTGGTCGTGAAGCGATTCACAGATGTCTGCCTGTTCATCCGCGTCCAGCTCGTTG
AGTTTCTCCAGAAGCGTTAATGTCTGGCTTCTGATAAAGCGGGCCATGTTAAGGGCGGTTTTTTCCTGTT
TGGTCACTTACCAATGCTTAATCAGTGAGGCACCTATCTCAGCGATCTGTCTATTTCGTTCATCCATAGT
TGCCTGACTCCCCGTCGTGTAGATAACTACGATGCGGGAGGGCTTACCATCTGGCCCCAGTGCTGCAATG
ATACCGCGAGACCCACGCTCACCGGCTCCAGATTTATCAGCAATAAACCAGCCAGCCGGGAGGGCCGAGC
GCAGAAGTGATCCTGCAACTTTATCCGCCTCCATCCAGTCTATTAATTGTTGCCGGGAAGCTAGAGTAAG
TAGTTCGCCAGTTAATAGTTTGCGCAACGTTGTTGCCATTGCTACAGGCATCGTGGTGTCACGCTCGTCG
TTTGGTATGGCTTCATTCAGCTCCGGTTCCCAACGATCAAGGCGAGTTACATGATCCCCCATGTTGTGCA
AAAAAGCGGTTAGCTCCTTCGGTCCTCCGATCGTTGCCAGAAGTAAGTTGGCCGCAGTGTTATCACTCAT
GGTTATGGCAGCACTGCATAATTCTCTTACTGTCATGCCATCCGTGAGATGCTTTTCTGTGACTGGTGAG
TACTCAACCAAGTCATTCTGAGAATAGTGTATGCGGCGACCGAGTTGCTCTTGCCCGGCGTCAATACGGG
ATAATACCGCGCCACATAGCAGAACTTTAAAAGTGCTCATCATTGGAAAACGTTCTTCGGGGCGTAAACT
CTCAAGGATCTTACCGCTGTTGAGATCCAGTTCGATGTAACCCACTCGTGCACCCAACTGATCTTCAGCA
TCTTTTACTTTCACCAGCGTTTCTGGGTGAGCAAAAACAGGAAGGCAAAATGCCGCAAAAAAGGGAATAA
GGGCGACACGGAAATGTTGAATACTCATTTTAGCTTCCTTAGCTCCTGAAAATCTCGATAACTCAAAAAA
TACGCCCGGTAGTGATCTTATTTCATTATGGTGAAAGTTGGAACCTCTTACGTGCCGATCAAGTCAAAAG
CCTCCGGTCGGAGGCTTTTGACTTTCTGCTATGGAGGTCAGGTATGATTTAAATGGTCAGTTAGA
